>Addgene plasmid #182881 | Mut1-RS | addgene full sequence | sequence record 366057 | Addgene NGS Result
GGCGCAAAGTGCGTCGGGTGATGCTGCCAACTTACTGATTTAGTGTATGATGGTGTTTTTGAGGTGCTCC
AGTGGCTTCTGTTTCTATCAGCTGTCCCTCCTGTTCAGCTACTGACGGGGTGGTGCGTAACGGCAAAAGC
ACCGCCGGACATCAGCGCTAGCGGAGTGTATACTGGCTTACTATGTTGGCACTGATGAGGGTGTCAGTGA
AGTGCTTCATGTGGCAGGAGAAAAAAGGCTGCACCGGTGCGTCAGCAGAATATGTGATACAGGATATATT
CCGCTTCCTCGCTCACTGACTCGCTACGCTCGGTCGTTCGACTGCGGCGAGCGGAAATGGCTTACGAACG
GGGCGGAGATTTCCTGGAAGATGCCAGGAAGATACTTAACAGGGAAGTGAGAGGGCCGCGGCAAAGCCGT
TTTTCCATAGGCTCCGCCCCCCTGACAAGCATCACGAAATCTGACGCTCAAATCAGTGGTGGCGAAACCC
GACAGGACTATAAAGATACCAGGCGTTTCCCCCTGGCGGCTCCCTCGTGCGCTCTCCTGTTCCTGCCTTT
CGGTTTACCGGTGTCATTCCGCTGTTATGGCCGCGTTTGTCTCATTCCACGCCTGACACTCAGTTCCGGG
TAGGCAGTTCGCTCCAAGCTGGACTGTATGCACGAACCCCCCGTTCAGTCCGACCGCTGCGCCTTATCCG
GTAACTATCGTCTTGAGTCCAACCCGGAAAGACATGCAAAAGCACCACTGGCAGCAGCCACTGGTAATTG
ATTTAGAGGAGTTAGTCTTGAAGTCATGCGCCGGTTAAGGCTAAACTGAAAGGACAAGTTTTGGTGACTG
CGCTCCTCCAAGCCAGTTACCTCGGTTCAAAGAGTTGGTAGCTCAGAGAACCTTCGAAAAACCGCCCTGC
AAGGCGGTTTTTTCGTTTTCAGAGCAAGAGATTACGCGCAGACCAAAACGATCTCAAGAAGATCATCTTA
TTAATCAGATAAAATATTTCTAGATTTCAGTGCAATTTATCTCTTCAAATGTAGCACCTGAAGTCAGCCC
CATACGATATAAGTTGTAATTCTCATGTTTGACAGCTTATCATCGATAAGCTTGGTACCCAATTATGACA
ACTTGACGGCTACATCATTCACTTTTTCTTCACAACCGGCACGGAACTCGCTCGGGCTGGCCCCGGTGCA
TTTTTTAAATACCCGCGAGAAATAGAGTTGATCGTCAAAACCAACATTGCGACCGACGGTGGCGATAGGC
ATCCGGGTGGTGCTCAAAAGCAGCTTCGCCTGGCTGATACGTTGGTCCTCGCGCCAGCTTAAGACGCTAA
TCCCTAACTGCTGGCGGAAAAGATGTGACAGACGCGACGGCGACAAGCAAACATGCTGTGCGACGCTGGC
GATATCAAAATTGCTGTCTGCCAGGTGATCGCTGATGTACTGACAAGCCTCGCGTACCCGATTATCCATC
GGTGGATGGAGCGACTCGTTAATCGCTTCCATGCGCCGCAGTAACAATTGCTCAAGCAGATTTATCGCCA
GCAGCTCCGAATAGCGCCCTTCCCCTTGCCCGGCGTTAATGATTTGCCCAAACAGGTCGCTGAAATGCGG
CTGGTGCGCTTCATCCGGGCGAAAGAACCCCGTATTGGCAAATATTGACGGCCAGTTAAGCCATTCATGC
CAGTAGGCGCGCGGACGAAAGTAAACCCACTGGTGATACCATTCGCGAGCCTCCGGATGACGACCGTAGT
GATGAATCTCTCCTGGCGGGAACAGCAAAATATCACTCGGTCGGCAAACAAATTCTCGTCCCTGATTTTT
CACCACCCCCTGACCGCGAATGGTGAGATTGAGAATATAACCTTTCATTCCCAGCGGTCGGTCGATAAAA
AAATCGAGATAACCGTTGGCCTCAATCGGCGTTAAACCCGCCACCAGATGGGCATTAAACGAGTATCCCG
GCAGCAGGGGATCATTTTGCGCTTCAGCCATACTTTTCATACTCCCGCCATTCAGAGAAGAAACCAATTG
TCCATATTGCATCAGACATTGCCGTCACTGCGTCTTTTACTGGCTCTTCTCGCTAACCAAACCGGTAACC
CCGCTTATTAAAAGCATTCTGTAACAAAGCGGGACCAAAGCCATGACAAAAACGCGTAACAAAAGTGTCT
ATAATCACGGCAGAAAAGTCCACATTGATTATTTGCACGGCGTCACACTTTGCTATGCCATAGCATTTTT
ATCCATAAGATTAGCGGATCCTACCTGACGCTTTTTATCGCAACTCTCTACTGTTTCTCCATACCCGTTT
TTTTGGGCTAACAGGAGGAATTAGATCTATGGACGAATTTGAAATGATAAAGAGAAACACATCTGAAATT
ATCAGCGAGGAAGAGTTAAGAGAGGTTTTAAAAAAAGATGAAAAATCTGCTCTGATAGGTTTTGAACCAA
GTGGTAAAATACATTTAGGGCATTATCTCCAAATAAAAAAGATGATTGATTTACAAAATGCTGGATTTGA
TATAATTATATTGTTGGCTGATTTACACGCCTATTTAAACCAGAAAGGAGAGTTGGATGAGATTAGAAAA
ATAGGAGATTATAACAAAAAAGTTTTTGAAGCAATGGGGTTAAAGGCAAAATATGTTTATGGAAGTGAAT
TCCAGCTTGATAAGGATTATACACTGAATGTCTATAGATTGGCTTTAAAAACTACCTTAAAAAGAGCAAG
AAGGAGTATGGAACTTATAGCAAGAGAGGATGAAAATCCAAAGGTTGCTGAAGTTATCTATCCAATAATG
CAGGTTAATTCTATGCATTATAAGGGCGTTGATGTTCATGTTGGAGGGATGGAGCAGAGAAAAATACACA
TGTTAGCAAGGGAGCTTTTACCAAAAAAGGTTGTTTGTATTCACAACCCTGTCTTAACGGGTTTGGATGG
AGAAGGAAAGATGAGTTCTTCAAAAGGGAATTTTATAGCTGTTGATGACTCTCCAGAAGAGATTAGGGCT
AAGATAAAGAAAGCATACTGCCCAGCTGGAGTTGTTGAAGGAAATCCAATAATGGAGATAGCTAAATACT
TCCTTGAATATCCTTTAACCATAAAAGGGCCAGAAAAATTTGGTGGAGATTTGACAGTTAATAGCTATGA
GGAGTTAGAGAGTTTATTTAAAAATAAGGAATTGCATCCAATGCGCTTAAAAAATGCTGTAGCTGAAGAA
CTTATAAAGATTTTAGAGCCAATTAGAAAGAGATTATAATAAGTCGACCATCATCATCATCATCATTGAG
TTTAAACGGTCTCCAGCTTGGCTGTTTTGGCGGATGAGAGAAGATTTTCAGCCTGATACAGATTAAATCA
GAACGCAGAAGCGGTCTGATAAAACAGAATTTGCCTGGCGGCAGTAGCGCGGTGGTCCCACCTGACCCCA
TGCCGAACTCAGAAGTGAAACGCCGTAGCGCCGATGGTAGTGTGGGGTCTCCCCATGCGAGAGTAGGGAA
CTGCCAGGCATCAAATAAAACGAAAGGCTCAGTCGAAAGACTGGGCCTTGTTTGTGAGCTCCCGGTCATC
AATCATCCCCATAATCCTTGTTAGATTATCAAATTCTGCTTTTCTTCGCGAATTAATTCCGCTTCGCAAC
ATGTGAGCACCGGTTTATTGACTACCGGAAGCAGTGTGACCGTGTGCTTCTCAAATGCCTGAGGCCAGTT
TGCTCAGGCTCTCCCCGTGGAGGTAATAATTGACGATATGATCAGTGCACGGCTAACTAAGCGGCCTGCT
GACTTTCTCGCCGATCAAAAGGCATTTTGCTATTAAGGGATTGACGAGGGCGTATCTGCGCAGTAAGATG
CGCCCCGCATTCCGGCGGTAGTTCAGCAGGGCAGAACGGCGGACTCTAAATCCGCATGGCAGGGGTTCAA
ATCCCCTCCGCCGGACCAAATTCGAAAAGCCTGCTCAACGAGCAGGCTTTTTTGCATGCTCGAGCAGCTC
AGGGTCGAATTTGCTTTCGAATTTCTGCCATTCATCCGCTTATTATCACTTATTCAGGCGTAGCAACCAG
GCGTTTAAGGGCACCAATAACTGCCTTAAAAAAATTACGCCCCGCCCTGCCACTCATCGCAGTACTGTTG
TAATTCATTAAGCATTCTGCCGACATGGAAGCCATCACAAACGGCATGATGAACCTGAATCGCCAGCGGC
ATCAGCACCTTGTCGCCTTGCGTATAATATTTGCCCATGGTGAAAACGGGGGCGAAGAAGTTGTCCATAT
TGGCCACGTTTAAATCAAAACTGGTGAAACTCACCCAGGGATTGGCTGAGACGAAAAACATATTCTCAAT
AAACCCTTTAGGGAAATAGGCCAGGTTTTCACCGTAACACGCCACATCTTGCGAATATATGTGTAGAAAC
TGCCGGAAATCGTCGTGGTATTCACTCCAGAGCGATGAAAACGTTTCAGTTTGCTCATGGAAAACGGTGT
AACAAGGGTGAACACTATCCCATATCACCAGCTCACCGTCTTTCATTGCCATACGGAATTCCGGATGAGC
ATTCATCAGGCGGGCAAGAATGTGAATAAAGGCCGGATAAAACTTGTGCTTATTTTTCTTTACGGTCTTT
AAAAAGGCCGTAATATCCAGCTGAACGGTCTGGTTATAGGTACATTGAGCAACTGACTGAAATGCCTCAA
AATGTTCTTTACGATGCCATTGGGATATATCAACGGTGGTATATCCAGTGATTTTTTTCTCCATTTTAGC
TTCCTTAGCTCCTGAAAATCTCGATAACTCAAAAAATACGCCCGGTAGTGATCTTATTTCATTATGGTGA
AAGTTGGAACCTCTTACGTGCCGATCAACGTCTCATTTTCGCCAAAAGTTGGCCCAGGGCTTCCCGGTAT
CAACAGGGACACCAGGATTTATTTATTCTGCGAAGTGATCTTCCGTCACAGGTATTTATTC
Features (pLannotate 1.2.2; 13 found; start..end, strand, type, name):
     17..160     +  mobile_element IS1 (fragment): prokaryotic transposable element IS1
    279..334     -  rep_origin     RSF ori (fragment): Plasmids containing the RSF 1030 origin of replication can be propagated in E. coli cells that contain additional plasmids with compatible origins.
    422..967     -  rep_origin     p15A ori: Plasmids containing the medium-copy-number p15A origin of replication can be propagated in E. coli cells that contain a second plasmid with the ColE1 origin.
   1079..1103    +  promoter       tet promoter (fragment): E. coli promoter for tetracycline efflux protein gene
   1113..1991    -  CDS            araC: L-arabinose regulatory protein; araC
   2018..2302    +  promoter       araBAD promoter: araBAD; promoter of the L-arabinose operon of E. coli; the araC regulatory gene is transcribed in the opposite direction (Guzman et al., 1995)
   2339..3256    +  CDS            tyrS: SYY_METJA - Experimental evidence at protein level: Swiss-Prot protein existence level 1. Catalyzes the attachment of tyrosine to tRNA(Tyr) in a two- step reaction: tyrosine is first activated by ATP to form Tyr-AMP and then transferred to the acceptor end of tRNA(Tyr). From Methanocaldococcus jannaschii (strain ATCC 43067 / DSM 2661 / JAL-1 / JCM 10045 / NBRC 100440) (Methanococcus jannaschii).
   3269..3286    +  CDS            capTEV™ (fragment): composite tag for in vivo biotinylation, TEV protease cleavage, and 6xHis tagging
   3393..3508    +  ncRNA          5S rRNA: Accession: RF00001 - 5S ribosomal RNA
   3512..3549    +  terminator     rrnB T1 terminator (fragment): transcription terminator T1 from the E. coli rrnB gene
   3861..3934    +  ncRNA          tRNA: Accession: RF00005 - tRNA
   4095..4754    -  CDS            CmR: chloramphenicol acetyltransferase; cat; confers resistance to chloramphenicol
   4755..4857    -  promoter       cat promoter: promoter of the E. coli cat gene encoding chloramphenicol acetyltransferase
