[The description below was written by a language model from this plasmid's Addgene catalogue record and pLannotate feature annotations shown in this document.]
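Description:
Mut1-RS is a bacterial expression plasmid built on the pEvol backbone, a system used in E. coli for genetic code expansion, in which an engineered aminoacyl-tRNA synthetase and a partner tRNA direct site-specific incorporation of unnatural amino acids. The sequenced record is about 5 kb. It replicates from a p15A origin, which is compatible with ColE1-type plasmids and so allows co-maintenance with a separate plasmid encoding the target protein; the catalogue lists it as low copy. Selection is by chloramphenicol, through a cat promoter-driven chloramphenicol acetyltransferase gene. Short fragments annotated as IS1, an RSF origin and a tet promoter appear to be backbone remnants.

The payload is a single copy of the synthetic Mut1-RS synthetase (921 bp insert). The feature table matches this coding sequence to the Methanocaldococcus jannaschii tyrosyl-tRNA synthetase, indicating that Mut1-RS is a variant of that enzyme; the specific mutations and its amino acid substrates are not stated in the record. It sits downstream of the araBAD promoter, with the divergently transcribed araC regulator providing arabinose-inducible control. A short fragment matching part of a composite tag that includes a 6xHis element lies just after the coding sequence, followed by rrnB-derived 5S rRNA and T1 terminator sequences. Unlike standard pEvol plasmids, the second, constitutively expressed synthetase copy has been deleted, so synthetase expression depends entirely on induction. A tRNA gene is annotated downstream, presumably the cognate suppressor tRNA typical of pEvol designs, although its identity and promoter are not specified. The associated publication title points to use in incorporating clickable unnatural amino acids for labeling proteins in vitro and in bacteria.
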