Addgene plasmid #182881: Mut1-RS
Purpose: A pEvol-based plasmid containing one inducible (by arabinose) copy of the Mut1-RS aaRS. The 2nd constitutive aaRS copy typically found in pEvol plasmids was deleted.
Depositing lab: Miriam Amiram. Depositing organization: Ben-Gurion University. Publication: Efficient Incorporation of Clickable Unnatural Amino Acids Enables Rapid and Biocompatible Labeling of Proteins in Vitro and in Bacteria. Hadar D, Gelkop S, Vaserman L, Amiram M. Chembiochem. 2021 Apr 16;22(8):1379-1384. doi: 10.1002/cbic.202000663. Epub 2021 Feb 4. PubMed 33350556.
Backbone
  Vector backbone: pEvol
  Vector type: Bacterial Expression
Growth in bacteria
  Bacterial resistance: Chloramphenicol, 25 μg/mL
  Growth temperature: 37°C
  Growth strain: DH5alpha
  Copy number: Low Copy
Gene/Insert
  Gene/Insert name: Mut1-RS
  Species: Synthetic
  Insert size (bp): 921
Terms and licenses: Academic/Nonprofit Terms; Industry Terms: Not Available to Industry
How to cite: Mut1-RS was a gift from Miriam Amiram (Addgene plasmid # 182881 ; http://n2t.net/addgene:182881 ; RRID:Addgene_182881)
